Addgene plasmid #224160: AiP12205 - pAAV-3xSP10ins-AiE0367h-minRho-FlpO-WPRE3-BGHpA (Alias: CN2205)
Purpose: AiE0367h is an enhancer sequence, designed to drive AAV-mediated transgene expression in striatal MSNs
Depositing lab: Allen Institute for Brain Science & Jonathan Ting. Depositing organization: Allen Institute. Publication: Enhancer AAV toolbox for accessing and perturbing striatal cell types and circuits. Hunker AC, Wirthlin ME, Gill G, Johansen NJ, Hooper M, Omstead V, Vargas S, Lerma MN, Taskin N, Weed N, Laird WD, Bishaw YM, Bendrick JL, Gore BB, Ben-Simon Y, Opitz-Araya X, Martinez RA, Way SW, Thyagarajan B, Otto S, Sanchez REA, Alexander JR, Amaya A, Amster A, Arbuckle J, Ayala A, Baker PM, Barcelli T, Barta S, Bertagnolli D, Bielstein C, Bishwakarma P, Bowlus J, Boyer G, Brouner K, Casian B, Casper T, Chakka AB, Chakrabarty R, Chong P, Clark M, Colbert K, Daniel S, Dawe T, Departee M, DiValentin P, Donadio NP, Dotson NI, Dwivedi D, Egdorf T, Fliss T, Gary A, Goldy J, Grasso C, Groce EL, Gudsnuk K, Han W, Haradon Z, Hastings S, Helback O, Ho WV, Huang C, Johnson T, Jones DL, Juneau Z, Kenney J, Leibly M, Li S, Liang E, Loeffler H, Lusk NA, Madigan Z, Malloy J, Malone J, McCue R, Melchor J, Mich JK, Moosman S, Morin E, Naidoo R, Newman D, Ngo K, Nguyen K, Oster AL, Ouellette B, Oyama AA, Pena N, Pham T, Phillips E, Pom C, Potekhina L, Ransford S, Ray PL, Reding M, Rette DF, Reynoldson C, Rimorin C, Sigler AR, Rocha DB, Ronellenfitch K, Ruiz A, Sawyer L, Sevigny JP, Shapovalova NV, Shepard N, Shulga L, Soliman S, Staats B, Taormina MJ, Tieu M, Wang Y, Wilkes J, Wood T, Zhou T, Williford A, Dee N, Mollenkopf T, Ng L, Esposito L, Kalmbach BE, Yao S, Ariza J, Collman F, Mufti S, Smith K, Waters J, Ersing I, Patrick M, Zeng H, Lein ES, Kojima Y, Horwitz G, Owen SF, Levi BP, Daigle TL, Tasic B, Bakken TE, Ting JT. Neuron. 2025 May 21;113(10):1507-1524.e17. doi: 10.1016/j.neuron.2025.04.035. PubMed 40403704.
Backbone
  Vector backbone: rAAV
  Vector type: AAV
Growth in bacteria
  Bacterial resistance: Ampicillin, 100 μg/mL
  Growth temperature: 30°C
  Growth strain: NEB Stable
  Copy number: High Copy
Gene/Insert
  Gene/Insert name: FlpO
  Species: Synthetic
  Cloning method: Restriction Enzyme; 5′ cloning site unknown (unknown if destroyed)
Terms and licenses: Academic/Nonprofit Terms; Industry Terms: Not Available to Industry
Depositor comments: Allen Institute plasmid alias: CN2205 . This work supported by NIH BRAIN Initiative grant UF1MH128339.
How to cite: AiP12205 - pAAV-3xSP10ins-AiE0367h-minRho-FlpO-WPRE3-BGHpA (Alias: CN2205) was a gift from Allen Institute for Brain Science & Jonathan Ting (Addgene plasmid # 224160 ; http://n2t.net/addgene:224160 ; RRID:Addgene_224160)
