[The description below was written by a language model from this plasmid's Addgene catalogue record and pLannotate feature annotations shown in this document.]
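Description:
AiP12205 - pAAV-3xSP10ins-AiE0367h-minRho-FlpO-WPRE3-BGHpA (alias CN2205) is a recombinant AAV transfer plasmid of about 5.4 kb, built to deliver an enhancer-driven recombinase to neurons. The bacterial portion carries a high-copy ColE1/pUC-type origin, an f1 phage origin, and a β-lactamase gene under its own promoter for ampicillin selection. Short remnants of the pBR322 bom and rop regions are also detected. The expression cassette lies between AAV2 inverted terminal repeats, which direct replication and packaging of the intervening DNA into AAV particles. The right ITR is annotated in full, whereas the left one appears only as two short fragments, so its integrity cannot be judged from the annotation alone.

The payload is FlpO, a mouse codon-optimized, thermostable Flp recombinase fused to an SV40 nuclear localization signal, which recombines FRT sites. According to the construct name and stated purpose, FlpO is controlled by the AiE0367h enhancer, designed to drive expression in striatal medium spiny neurons, paired with a minimal promoter labelled minRho and preceded by an element labelled 3xSP10ins. None of these upstream elements is picked up in the feature table, which shows only an unannotated stretch between the left ITR fragments and the FlpO coding sequence. Downstream, two adjacent WPRE fragments fit the shortened WPRE3 variant named in the title, which enhances transcript stability and expression while saving packaging space, and a bovine growth hormone polyadenylation signal follows. The construct is suited to cell-type-targeted Flp delivery, for example in combination with Flp-dependent reporter or effector alleles or viruses, to label or manipulate striatal circuits.
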