Features (pLannotate 1.2.2; 14 found; start..end, strand, type, name):
     12..39      +  repeat_region  AAV2 ITR (fragment): inverted terminal repeat of adeno-associated virus serotype 2 inverted
     68..95      +  repeat_region  AAV2 ITR (fragment): inverted terminal repeat of adeno-associated virus serotype 2 inverted
    855..2153    +  CDS            FLPo: nuclear-targeted site-specific recombinase FLPo is a mouse codon-optimized fusion between the SV40 nuclear localization signal and a thermostable version of the Saccharomyces cerevisiae site-specific recombinase FLP. Recombination occurs at FRT sequences.
   2190..2347    +  misc_feature   WPRE (fragment): woodchuck hepatitis virus posttranscriptional regulatory element
   2353..2433    +  misc_feature   WPRE (fragment): woodchuck hepatitis virus posttranscriptional regulatory element
   2450..2561    +  polyA_signal   bGH poly(A) signal: bovine growth hormone polyadenylation signal
   2679..2819    +  repeat_region  AAV2 ITR: inverted terminal repeat of adeno-associated virus serotype 2 inverted
   2824..2875    -  misc_feature   bom (fragment): basis of mobility region from pBR322
   2894..3349    +  rep_origin     f1 ori (sequence partly withheld): f1 bacteriophage origin of replication; arrow indicates direction of (+) strand synthesis
   3350..3399    -  misc_feature   bom (fragment): basis of mobility region from pBR322
   3501..3536    -  CDS            rop (fragment): Rop protein, which maintains plasmids at low copy number; rop
   3631..3735    +  promoter       AmpR promoter: bla
   3736..4596    +  CDS            AmpR: β-lactamase; bla; confers resistance to ampicillin, carbenicillin, and related antibiotics
   4767..5355    +  rep_origin     ori: high-copy-number ColE1/pMB1/pBR322/pUC origin of replication
>Addgene plasmid #224160 | AiP12205 - pAAV-3xSP10ins-AiE0367h-minRho-FlpO-WPRE3-BGHpA (Alias: CN2205) | addgene full sequence | sequence record 446899 | Addgene NGS Result
CCTGCAGGCAGCTGCGCGCTCGCTCGCTCACTGAGGCCGCCCGGGCGTCGGGCGACCTTTGGTCGCCCGG
CCTCAGTGAGCGAGCGAGCGCGCAGAGAGGGAGTGGCCAACTCCATCACTAGGGGTTCCTGCGGCCGCAC
GCGCCGGTACCGAAGCTACCCCTAACACACTATTCTACACACAGAAAATGCTCTTCACTAGGAAGCTACC
CCTAACACACTATTCTACACACAGAAAATGCTCTTCACTAGGAAGCTACCCCTAACACACTATTCTACAC
ACAGAAAATGCTCTTCACTAGACGCGTTAGCAGGAGTACATCCTCCTCTGTTAGAAAAACAACTCTGCGG
TTCTGGGTCACTTTTCCCATCTTTGTATAGAAAAGTACCGATTATTATTGTTCCCCCGGGTGCCTTCTCC
AGCTTAAAGGAAAATTCCAGCCCCAGAGATCTTCCGCAGTGAGTGACAGCTCCTTAATGTGAGGAGCAGC
GTGGGCGTGGTGGGTGGGATGTCAGAGCCATCAAAGCCCTCATTTCTGATCCCTCTGTGATGTCGGGGTT
CCCTGGCACGCCCACTGTCATGCCTCAGCACATTGGCATCTGAGAGAGGAAAGGTGCAGCTGACACCCTG
ACCCCCTTCTCCCCGACACGGGGTCAGACAGGGTCCCGCGGTGGCCTGGTTGTGCAGCACTGACATGTTG
CCTGGGAACGAAGAGCTCGATTCAGCCGGGAGCTTAGGGAGGGGAGGTCACTTCATAAGGGCTTGGGGGG
GGAGTTGGAGCCACGAGTCGTCCAGCCGGAGCCCCGTGTGGCTGTGCTCCGGCCTCAGAAGCATCCCCGG
ATCCGCTAGCCACCATGGCTCCTAAGAAGAAGAGGAAGGTGATGAGCCAGTTCGACATCCTGTGCAAGAC
CCCCCCCAAGGTGCTGGTGCGGCAGTTCGTGGAGAGATTCGAGAGGCCCAGCGGCGAGAAGATCGCCAGC
TGTGCCGCCGAGCTGACCTACCTGTGCTGGATGATCACCCACAACGGCACCGCCATCAAGAGGGCCACCT
TCATGAGCTACAACACCATCATCAGCAACAGCCTGAGCTTCGACATCGTGAACAAGAGCCTGCAGTTCAA
GTACAAGACCCAGAAGGCCACCATCCTGGAGGCCAGCCTGAAGAAGCTGATCCCCGCCTGGGAGTTCACC
ATCATCCCTTACAACGGCCAGAAGCACCAGAGCGACATCACCGACATCGTGTCCAGCCTGCAGCTGCAGT
TCGAGAGCAGCGAGGAGGCCGACAAGGGCAACAGCCACAGCAAGAAGATGCTGAAGGCCCTGCTGTCCGA
GGGCGAGAGCATCTGGGAGATCACCGAGAAGATCCTGAACAGCTTCGAGTACACCAGCAGGTTCACCAAG
ACCAAGACCCTGTACCAGTTCCTGTTCCTGGCCACATTCATCAACTGCGGCAGGTTCAGCGACATCAAGA
ACGTGGACCCCAAGAGCTTCAAGCTGGTGCAGAACAAGTACCTGGGCGTGATCATTCAGTGCCTGGTGAC
CGAGACCAAGACAAGCGTGTCCAGGCACATCTACTTTTTCAGCGCCAGAGGCAGGATCGACCCCCTGGTG
TACCTGGACGAGTTCCTGAGGAACAGCGAGCCCGTGCTGAAGAGAGTGAACAGGACCGGCAACAGCAGCA
GCAACAAGCAGGAGTACCAGCTGCTGAAGGACAACCTGGTGCGCAGCTACAACAAGGCCCTGAAGAAGAA
CGCCCCCTACCCCATCTTCGCTATCAAGAACGGCCCTAAGAGCCACATCGGCAGGCACCTGATGACCAGC
TTTCTGAGCATGAAGGGCCTGACCGAGCTGACAAACGTGGTGGGCAACTGGAGCGACAAGAGGGCCTCCG
CCGTGGCCAGGACCACCTACACCCACCAGATCACCGCCATCCCCGACCACTACTTCGCCCTGGTGTCCAG
GTACTACGCCTACGACCCCATCAGCAAGGAGATGATCGCCCTGAAGGACGAGACCAACCCCATCGAGGAG
TGGCAGCACATCGAGCAGCTGAAGGGCAGCGCCGAGGGCAGCATCAGATACCCCGCCTGGAACGGCATCA
TCAGCCAGGAGGTGCTGGACTACCTGAGCAGCTACATCAACAGGCGGATCTGAGTCGACGGCGCGCCGCG
GCCGCGAATTCGATATCATAATCAACCTCTGGATTACAAAATTTGTGAAAGATTGACTGGTATTCTTAAC
TATGTTGCTCCTTTTACGCTATGTGGATACGCTGCTTTAATGCCTTTGTATCATGCTATTGCTTCCCGTA
TGGCTTTCATTTTCTCCTCCTTGTATAAATCCTGGTTAGTTCTTGCCACGGCGGAACTCATCGCCGCCTG
CCTTGCCCGCTGCTGGACAGGGGCTCGGCTGTTGGGCACTGACAATTCCGTGGCTCGAGAGATCTTCGAC
TGTGCCTTCTAGTTGCCAGCCATCTGTTGTTTGCCCCTCCCCCGTGCCTTCCTTGACCCTGGAAGGTGCC
ACTCCCACTGTCCTTTCCTAATAAAATGAGGAAATTGCATCGCATTGTCTGAGTAGGTGTCATTCTATTC
TGGGGGGTGGGGTGGGGCAGGACAGCAAGGGGGAGGATTGGGAAGACAATAGCAGGCATGAGATCTCACG
TGCGGACCGAGCGGCCGCAGGAACCCCTAGTGATGGAGTTGGCCACTCCCTCTCTGCGCGCTCGCTCGCT
CACTGAGGCCGGGCGACCAAAGGTCGCCCGACGCCCGGGCTTTGCCCGGGCGGCCTCAGTGAGCGAGCGA
GCGCGCAGCTGCCTGCAGGGGCGCCTGATGCGGTATTTTCTCCTTACGCATCTGTGCGGTATTTCACACC
GCATA
[95 nt withheld, positions 2876-2970]
T
[46 nt withheld, positions 2972-3017]
C
[141 nt withheld, positions 3019-3159]
CCTTTGACGTTGGAGTCCACGTTCTTT
[37 nt withheld, positions 3187-3223]
ACTCTATCTCGGGCTATTCTTTTGATTTATAAGGGATTTTGCCGATTTCGGTCTATTGGTTAAAAAATGA
GCTGATTTAACAAAAATTTAACGCGAATTTTAACAAAATATTAACGTTTACAATTTTATGGTGCACTCTC
AGTACAATCTGCTCTGATGCCGCATAGTTAAGCCAGCCCCGACACCCGCCAACACCCGCTGACGCGCCCT
GACGGGCTTGTCTGCTCCCGGCATCCGCTTACAGACAAGCTGTGACCGTCTCCGGGAGCTGCATGTGTCA
GAGGTTTTCACCGTCATCACCGAAACGCGCGAGACGAAAGGGCCTCGTGATACGCCTATTTTTATAGGTT
AATGTCATGATAATAATGGTTTCTTAGACGTCAGGTGGCACTTTTCGGGGAAATGTGCGCGGAACCCCTA
TTTGTTTATTTTTCTAAATACATTCAAATATGTATCCGCTCATGAGACAATAACCCTGATAAATGCTTCA
ATAATATTGAAAAAGGAAGAGTATGAGTATTCAACATTTCCGTGTCGCCCTTATTCCCTTTTTTGCGGCA
TTTTGCCTTCCTGTTTTTGCTCACCCAGAAACGCTGGTGAAAGTAAAAGATGCTGAAGATCAGTTGGGTG
CACGAGTGGGTTACATCGAACTGGATCTCAACAGCGGTAAGATCCTTGAGAGTTTTCGCCCCGAAGAACG
TTTTCCAATGATGAGCACTTTTAAAGTTCTGCTATGTGGCGCGGTATTATCCCGTATTGACGCCGGGCAA
GAGCAACTCGGTCGCCGCATACACTATTCTCAGAATGACTTGGTTGAGTACTCACCAGTCACAGAAAAGC
ATCTTACGGATGGCATGACAGTAAGAGAATTATGCAGTGCTGCCATAACCATGAGTGATAACACTGCGGC
CAACTTACTTCTGACAACGATCGGAGGACCGAAGGAGCTAACCGCTTTTTTGCACAACATGGGGGATCAT
GTAACTCGCCTTGATCGTTGGGAACCGGAGCTGAATGAAGCCATACCAAACGACGAGCGTGACACCACGA
TGCCTGTAGCAATGGCAACAACGTTGCGCAAACTATTAACTGGCGAACTACTTACTCTAGCTTCCCGGCA
ACAATTAATAGACTGGATGGAGGCGGATAAAGTTGCAGGACCACTTCTGCGCTCGGCCCTTCCGGCTGGC
TGGTTTATTGCTGATAAATCTGGAGCCGGTGAGCGTGGGTCTCGCGGTATCATTGCAGCACTGGGGCCAG
ATGGTAAGCCCTCCCGTATCGTAGTTATCTACACGACGGGGAGTCAGGCAACTATGGATGAACGAAATAG
ACAGATCGCTGAGATAGGTGCCTCACTGATTAAGCATTGGTAACTGTCAGACCAAGTTTACTCATATATA
CTTTAGATTGATTTAAAACTTCATTTTTAATTTAAAAGGATCTAGGTGAAGATCCTTTTTGATAATCTCA
TGACCAAAATCCCTTAACGTGAGTTTTCGTTCCACTGAGCGTCAGACCCCGTAGAAAAGATCAAAGGATC
TTCTTGAGATCCTTTTTTTCTGCGCGTAATCTGCTGCTTGCAAACAAAAAAACCACCGCTACCAGCGGTG
GTTTGTTTGCCGGATCAAGAGCTACCAACTCTTTTTCCGAAGGTAACTGGCTTCAGCAGAGCGCAGATAC
CAAATACTGTTCTTCTAGTGTAGCCGTAGTTAGGCCACCACTTCAAGAACTCTGTAGCACCGCCTACATA
CCTCGCTCTGCTAATCCTGTTACCAGTGGCTGCTGCCAGTGGCGATAAGTCGTGTCTTACCGGGTTGGAC
TCAAGACGATAGTTACCGGATAAGGCGCAGCGGTCGGGCTGAACGGGGGGTTCGTGCACACAGCCCAGCT
TGGAGCGAACGACCTACACCGAACTGAGATACCTACAGCGTGAGCTATGAGAAAGCGCCACGCTTCCCGA
AGGGAGAAAGGCGGACAGGTATCCGGTAAGCGGCAGGGTCGGAACAGGAGAGCGCACGAGGGAGCTTCCA
GGGGGAAACGCCTGGTATCTTTATAGTCCTGTCGGGTTTCGCCACCTCTGACTTGAGCGTCGATTTTTGT
GATGCTCGTCAGGGGGGCGGAGCCTATGGAAAAACGCCAGCAACGCGGCCTTTTTACGGTTCCTGGCCTT
TTGCTGGCCTTTTGCTCACATGT
